>Addgene plasmid #199067 | pGLDV_7 [28o3G] | addgene full sequence | sequence record 397964 | Addgene NGS Result
TAGCGTGCGAACAGCACGCTATTGTTGTATCATTACTCGCATCCATTCTCAGGCTGTCTCGTCTCGTCTC
CGAGCTCTTCATACAGGAGTGAGACCGAAAGTGAAACGTGATTTCATGCGTCATTTTGAACATTTTGTAA
ATCTTATTTAATAATGTGTGCGGCAATTCACATTTAATTTATGAATGTTTTCTTAACATCGCGGCAACTC
AAGAAACGGCAGGTTCGGATCTTAGCTACTAGAGAAAGAGGAGAAATACTAGATGCGTAAAGGCGAAGAA
CTGTTCACTGGTGTCGTCCCTATTCTGGTGGAACTGGATGGTGATGTCAACGGTCATAAGTTTTCCGTGC
GTGGCGAGGGTGAAGGTGACGCAACTAATGGTAAACTGACGCTGAAGTTCATCTGTACTACTGGTAAACT
GCCGGTTCCTTGGCCGACTCTGGTAACGACGCTGACTTATGGTGTTCAGTGCTTTGCTCGTTATCCGGAC
CATATGAAGCAGCATGACTTCTTCAAGTCCGCCATGCCGGAAGGCTATGTGCAGGAACGCACGATTTCCT
TTAAGGATGACGGCACGTACAAAACGCGTGCGGAAGTGAAATTTGAAGGCGATACCCTGGTAAACCGCAT
TGAGCTGAAAGGCATTGACTTTAAAGAGGACGGCAATATCCTGGGCCATAAGCTGGAATACAATTTTAAC
AGCCACAATGTTTACATCACCGCCGATAAACAAAAAAATGGCATTAAAGCGAATTTTAAAATTCGCCACA
ACGTGGAGGATGGCAGCGTGCAGCTGGCTGATCACTACCAGCAAAACACTCCAATCGGTGATGGTCCTGT
TCTGCTGCCAGACAATCACTATCTGAGCACGCAAAGCGTTCTGTCTAAAGATCCGAACGAGAAACGCGAT
CATATGGTTCTGCTGGAGTTCGTAACCGCAGCGGGCATCACGCATGGTATGGATGAACTGTACAAATGAT
TCAGCCAAAAAACTTAAGACCGCCGGTCTTGTCCACTACCTTGCAGTAATGCGGTGGACAGGATCGGCGG
TTTTCTTTTCTCTTCTCAAGGTCTCACGCTACAGTGAAGAGCACCCCAGGATACATAGATTACCACAACT
CCGAGCCCTTCCACCTAGCGTGCTAACCACGCACGCTATTGTTGTATAGGCTAGGTGGAGGCTCAGTGAT
GATAAGTCTGCGATGGTGGATGCATGTGTCATGGTCATAGCTGTTTCCTGTGTGAAATTGTTATCCGCTC
AGAGGGCACAATCCTATTCCGCGCTATCCGACAATCTCCAAGACATTAGGTGGAGTTCAGTTCGGCGTAT
GGCATATGTCGCTGGAAAGAACATGTGAGCAAAAGGCCAGCAAAAGGCCAGGAACCGTAAAAAGGCCGCG
TTGCTGGCGTTTTTCCATAGGCTCCGCCCCCCTGACGAGCATCACAAAAATCGACGCTCAAGTCAGAGGT
GGCGAAACCCGACAGGACTATAAAGATACCAGGCGTTTCCCCCTGGAAGCTCCCTCGTGCGCTCTCCTGT
TCCGACCCTGCCGCTTACCGGATACCTGTCCGCCTTTCTCCCTTCGGGAAGCGTGGCGCTTTCTCATAGC
TCACGCTGTAGGTATCTCAGTTCGGTGTAGGTCGTTCGCTCCAAGCTGGGCTGTGTGCACGAACCCCCCG
TTCAGCCCGACCGCTGCGCCTTATCCGGTAACTATCGTCTTGAGTCCAACCCGGTAAGACACGACTTATC
GCCACTGGCAGCAGCCACTGGTAACAGGATTAGCAGAGCGAGGTATGTAGGCGGTGCTACAGAGTTCTTG
AAGTGGTGGCCTAACTACGGCTACACTAGAAGAACAGTATTTGGTATCTGCGCTCTGCTGAAGCCAGTTA
CCTTCGGAAAAAGAGTTGGTAGCTCTTGATCCGGCAAACAAACCACCGCTGGTAGCGGTGGTTTTTTTGT
TTGCAAGCAGCAGATTACGCGCAGAAAAAAAGGATCTCAAGAAGATCCTTTGATCTTTTCTACGGGGTCT
GACGCTCTATTCAACAAAGCCGCCGTCCCGTCAAGTCAGCGTAAATGGGTAGGGGGCTTCAAATCGTCCG
CTCTGCCAGTGTTACAACCAATTAACAAATTCTGATTAGAAAAACTCATCGAGCATCAAATGAAACTGCA
ATTTATTCATATCAGGATTATCAATACCATATTTTTGAAAAAGCCGTTTCTGTAATGAAGGAGAAAACTC
ACCGAGGCAGTTCCATAGGATGGCAAGATCCTGGTATCGGTCTGCGATTCCGACTCGTCCAACATCAATA
CAACCTATTAATTTCCCCTCGTCAAAAATAAGGTTATCAAGTGAGAAATCACCATGAGTGACGACTGAAT
CCGGTGAGAATGGCAAAAGCTTATGCATTTCTTTCCAGACTTGTTCAACAGGCCAGCCATTACGCTCGTC
ATCAAAATCACTCGCATCAACCAAACCGTTATTCATTCGTGATTGCGCCTGAGCGAGACGAAATACGCGA
TCGCTGTTAAAAGGACAATTACAAACAGGAATCGAATGCAACCGGCGCAGGAACACTGCCAGCGCATCAA
CAATATTTTCACCTGAATCAGGATATTCTTCTAATACCTGGAATGCTGTTTTCCCGGGGATCGCAGTGGT
GAGTAACCATGCATCATCAGGAGTACGGATAAAATGCTTGATGGTCGGAAGAGGCATAAATTCCGTCAGC
CAGTTTAGTCTGACCATCTCATCTGTAACATCATTGGCAACGCTACCTTTGCCATGTTTCAGAAACAACT
CTGGCGCATCGGGCTTCCCATACAATCGATAGATTGTCGCACCTGATTGCCCGACATTATCGCGAGCCCA
TTTATACCCATATAAATCAGCATCCATGTTGGAATTTAATCGCGGCCTCGAGCAAGACGTTTCCCGTTGA
ATATGGCTCATAACACCCCTTGTATTACTGTTTATGTAAGCAGACAGTTTTATTGTTCATGATGATATAT
TTTTATCTTGTGCAATGTAACATCAGAGATTTTGAGACACAACGTGGCTTTCCCCCGCCGCTCTAGAACT
AGTGGATCCAAATAAAACGAAAGGCTCAGTCGAAAGACTGGGCCTTTCGTTTTATCTGTTGTTTGTCGCA
TTATACGAGACGTCCAGGTTGGGATACCTGAAACAAAACCCATCGTACGGCCAAGGAAGTCTCCAATAAC
TGTGATCCACCACAAGCGCCAGGGTTTTCCCAGTCACGACGTTGTAAAACGACGGCCAGTCATGCATAAT
CCGCACGCATCTGGAATAAGGAAGTGCCATTCCGCCTGACCT
Features (pLannotate 1.2.2; 6 found; start..end, strand, type, name):
    263..976     +  CDS            superfolder GFP: GFP variant that folds robustly even when fused to poorly folded proteins (Pédelacq et al., 2006)
   1412..2000    -  rep_origin     ori: high-copy-number ColE1/pMB1/pBR322/pUC origin of replication
   2136..2951    -  CDS            KanR: aminoglycoside phosphotransferase; aph(3')-Ia; confers resistance to kanamycin in bacteria or G418 (Geneticin®) in eukaryotes
   3067..3089    +  misc_feature   MCS (fragment): pBluescript multiple cloning site
   3089..3135    +  terminator     rrnB T1 terminator: transcription terminator T1 from the E. coli rrnB gene
   3237..3280    -  CDS            lacZα (fragment): LacZα fragment of β-galactosidase; lacZ fragment
