[The description below was written by a language model from this plasmid's Addgene catalogue record and pLannotate feature annotations shown in this document.]
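Description:
pGLDV_7 [28o3G] is a small (about 3.3 kb) empty-backbone synthetic biology vector that serves as an "odd" level acceptor in a hierarchical, alternating odd/even DNA assembly scheme. Part of the plasmid derives from an earlier published assembly toolkit. The record names no parental backbone and lists no insert. It is maintained in E. coli at high copy through a ColE1/pUC-type origin of replication. Selection is with kanamycin, via an aph(3')-Ia aminoglycoside phosphotransferase gene.

The functional core is a superfolder GFP dropout cassette. In this type of acceptor, the fluorescent reporter occupies the cloning position and is replaced when assembled parts are inserted. Colonies carrying correct assemblies therefore lose fluorescence and can be told apart from colonies carrying uncut or religated vector. The feature table does not annotate the promoter driving sfGFP or the restriction sites that flank the cassette, so neither can be stated from the record. The depositor's comment that glucose represses dropout expression suggests a catabolite-sensitive promoter, and that unrepressed expression can select for escape mutants. That comment calls the reporter "sfYFP", whereas the purpose field and the sequence annotation both identify it as sfGFP.

The remaining annotations are an rrnB T1 transcription terminator, which probably insulates the cloning region from read-through, and short fragments of a pBluescript-type multiple cloning site and of lacZα. These fragments appear to be remnants of the vector's lineage rather than functional elements. The associated publication concerns high-throughput identification of functional origins of replication in non-model bacteria, so this vector is presumably used for modular plasmid construction in that work.
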