Addgene plasmid #199067: pGLDV_7 [28o3G]
Purpose: (Empty Backbone) Odd assembly vector with sfGFP dropout for Odd level assemblies
Depositing lab: Charlie Gilbert & Nili Ostrov & Cultivarium Tools. Depositing organization: Cultivarium, Convergent Research. Publication: A scalable framework for high-throughput identification of functional origins of replication in non-model bacteria. Gilbert C, Brumwell SL, Crits-Christoph A, Kang SC, Martin-Moldes Z, Alsharif W, Esmurria A, Nguyen M-A, Lee HH, Ostrov N. bioRxiv 2023.05.19.541510 10.1101/2023.05.19.541510.
Backbone
  Vector backbone: n/a
  Vector type: Synthetic Biology
Growth in bacteria
  Bacterial resistance: Kanamycin, 50 μg/mL
  Growth temperature: 37°C
  Growth strain: E. coli Zymo 10B
  Growth instructions: Supplement LB growth medium with 2% glucose (w/v)
  Copy number: High Copy
Gene/Insert
  Gene/Insert name: None
Resource information
  A portion of this plasmid was derived from a plasmid made by: Jim Haseloff (Pollak et al. 2018 https://doi.org/10.1111/nph.15625)
Terms and licenses: Academic/Nonprofit Terms; Industry Terms: Not Available to Industry
Depositor comments: For standard propagation, supplement LB growth medium with 2% glucose (w/v) to repress sfYFP dropout expression, otherwise escape mutants may arise.
How to cite: pGLDV_7 [28o3G] was a gift from Charlie Gilbert & Nili Ostrov & Cultivarium Tools (Addgene plasmid # 199067 ; http://n2t.net/addgene:199067 ; RRID:Addgene_199067)
